Addgene plasmid #100514: pRK5-HA-SAMTOR (G172A)
Purpose: Expresses HA tagged SAMTOR G172A mutant in mammalian cells
Depositing lab: David Sabatini. Depositing organization: Whitehead Institute for Biomedical Research. Publication: SAMTOR is an S-adenosylmethionine sensor for the mTORC1 pathway. Gu X, Orozco JM, Saxton RA, Condon KJ, Liu GY, Krawczyk PA, Scaria SM, Harper JW, Gygi SP, Sabatini DM. Science. 2017 Nov 10;358(6364):813-818. doi: 10.1126/science.aao3265. PubMed 29123071.
Backbone
  Vector backbone: pRK5
  Vector type: Mammalian Expression
Growth in bacteria
  Bacterial resistance: Ampicillin, 100 μg/mL
  Growth temperature: 37°C
  Growth strain: DH5alpha
  Copy number: Unknown
Gene/Insert
  Gene/Insert name: SAMTOR (alt name: C7orf60)
  Species: H. sapiens (human)
  Mutation: G172A
  GenBank ID: NM_152556.2
  Entrez Gene: BMT2 (a.k.a. C7orf60)
  Tag / fusion protein: HA (N terminal on insert)
  Cloning method: Restriction Enzyme; 5′ cloning site SalI (not destroyed); 3′ cloning site NotI (not destroyed)
  Sequencing primers: 5′ SP6 : ATT TAG GTG ACA CTA TAG; 3′ pRK5-3': TGT AAC CAT TAT AAG CTG
Terms and licenses: Academic/Nonprofit Terms; Industry Terms: Not Available to Industry
How to cite: pRK5-HA-SAMTOR (G172A) was a gift from David Sabatini (Addgene plasmid # 100514 ; http://n2t.net/addgene:100514 ; RRID:Addgene_100514)
