[The description below was written by a language model from this plasmid's Addgene catalogue record and pLannotate feature annotations shown in this document.]
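Description:
pRK5-HA-SAMTOR (G172A) is a mammalian expression plasmid of about 6 kb built on the pRK5 backbone. It drives transient expression of a point mutant of human SAMTOR (gene symbol BMT2, formerly C7orf60). In bacteria it is maintained through a high-copy ColE1/pUC-type origin and selected with ampicillin via the β-lactamase gene and its native promoter. An M13 single-strand origin and assorted remnants of older cloning vectors (fragments of lacZα, lacI, rop and bom, plus a lac promoter/operator) are also annotated, but these appear to be backbone leftovers with no role in the payload.

The expression cassette starts with the human cytomegalovirus immediate-early enhancer and promoter, followed by a fragment of CMV intron A and an SP6 phage promoter that also serves as a sequencing primer site. The SAMTOR coding sequence was inserted between SalI and NotI sites, both retained, and is terminated by an SV40 polyadenylation signal. An SV40 enhancer/early promoter region lies downstream. According to the catalogue entry, the protein carries an N-terminal HA epitope tag for immunoblotting or immunoprecipitation. The tag is not called as a separate feature in the annotation, though there is unannotated sequence just upstream of the BMT2 open reading frame. A short fragment matching an immunoglobulin heavy-chain signal sequence is also annotated there, and its significance is not stated.

The insert carries the G172A substitution. The record does not describe its functional consequence, but the associated study identifies SAMTOR as an S-adenosylmethionine sensor for the mTORC1 pathway. The construct is therefore presumably used alongside wild-type SAMTOR in signalling and interaction experiments in cultured mammalian cells.
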