Features (pLannotate 1.2.2; 20 found; start..end, strand, type, name):
      1..380     +  enhancer       CMV enhancer: human cytomegalovirus immediate early enhancer
    381..584     +  promoter       CMV promoter: human cytomegalovirus (CMV) immediate early promoter
    720..763     +  intron         CMV intron (fragment): modified intron A from human cytomegalovirus
    815..833     +  promoter       SP6 promoter: promoter for bacteriophage SP6 RNA polymerase
    837..874     +  CDS            IgH signal sequence (fragment): signal sequence from the mouse immunoglobulin heavy chain variable region
   1019..2233    +  CDS            BMT2: SAMTR_HUMAN - Also known as C7orf60 From Homo sapiens (Human).
   2283..2417    +  polyA_signal   SV40 poly(A) signal: SV40 polyadenylation signal
   2486..2843    +  promoter       SV40 promoter: SV40 enhancer and early promoter
   2862..3016    +  CDS            lacZα (fragment): LacZα fragment of β-galactosidase; lacZ fragment
   3022..3073    -  misc_feature   bom (fragment): basis of mobility region from pBR322
   3092..3472    +  rep_origin     M13 ori (sequence partly withheld): M13 bacteriophage origin of replication; arrow indicates direction of (+) strand synthesis
   3548..3597    -  misc_feature   bom (fragment): basis of mobility region from pBR322
   3699..3734    -  CDS            rop (fragment): Rop protein, which maintains plasmids at low copy number; rop
   3829..3933    +  promoter       AmpR promoter: bla
   3934..4794    +  CDS            AmpR: β-lactamase; bla; confers resistance to ampicillin, carbenicillin, and related antibiotics
   4965..5553    +  rep_origin     ori: high-copy-number ColE1/pMB1/pBR322/pUC origin of replication
   5736..5828    +  CDS            lacI (fragment): lac repressor; lacI; The lac repressor binds to the lac operator to inhibit transcription in E. coli. This inhibition can be relieved by adding lactose or isopropyl-β-D-thiogalactopyranoside (IPTG).
   5841..5862    +  protein_bind   CAP binding site: CAP binding activates transcription in the presence of cAMP. E. coli catabolite activator protein
   5877..5907    +  promoter       lac promoter: promoter for the E. coli lac operon
   5915..5931    +  protein_bind   lac operator: The lac repressor binds to the lac operator to inhibit transcription in E. coli. This inhibition can be relieved by adding lactose or isopropyl-β-D-thiogalactopyranoside (IPTG). lac repressor encoded by lacI
>Addgene plasmid #100514 | pRK5-HA-SAMTOR (G172A) | addgene full sequence | sequence record 194175 | Addgene NGS Result
GACATTGATTATTGACTAGTTATTAATAGTAATCAATTACGGGGTCATTAGTTCATAGCCCATATATGGA
GTTCCGCGTTACATAACTTACGGTAAATGGCCCGCCTGGCTGACCGCCCAACGACCCCCGCCCATTGACG
TCAATAATGACGTATGTTCCCATAGTAACGCCAATAGGGACTTTCCATTGACGTCAATGGGTGGAGTATT
TACGGTAAACTGCCCACTTGGCAGTACATCAAGTGTATCATATGCCAAGTACGCCCCCTATTGACGTCAA
TGACGGTAAATGGCCCGCCTGGCATTATGCCCAGTACATGACCTTATGGGACTTTCCTACTTGGCAGTAC
ATCTACGTATTAGTCATCGCTATTACCATGGTGATGCGGTTTTGGCAGTACATCAATGGGCGTGGATAGC
GGTTTGACTCACGGGGATTTCCAAGTCTCCACCCCATTGACGTCAATGGGAGTTTGTTTTGGCACCAAAA
TCAACGGGACTTTCCAAAATGTCGTAACAACTCCGCCCCATTGACGCAAATGGGCGGTAGGCGTGTACGG
TGGGAGGTCTATATAAGCAGAGCTCGTTTAGTGAACCGTCAGATCGCCTGGAGACGCCATCCACGCTGTT
TTGACCTCCATAGAAGACACCGGGACCGATCCAGCCTCCGCGGCCGGGAACGGTGCATTGGAACGCGGAT
TCCCCGTGCCAAGAGTGACGTAAGTACCGCCTATAGAGTCTATAGGCCCACCCCCTTGGCTTCGTTAGAA
CGCGGCTACAATTAATACATAACCTTATGTATCATACACATACGATTTAGGTGACACTATAGAATAACAT
CCACTTTGCCTTTCTCTCCACAGGTGTCCACTCCCAGGTCCAACTGCACCTCGGTTCTATCGATTGAATT
CCCGAACCGACAGTCGGTCTCTTCACCAAGGCCATTCGCGCCACCATGGGCTACCCCTATGATGTGCCTG
ACTACGCAGATCTCAATGGTGGTGGTGGTGGGTCGACGATGGAGCCAGGGGCCGGCGGCCGAAATACTGC
TCGTGCGCAGAGGGCCGGGTCCCCGAACACTCCGCCGCCCCGGGAGCAGGAGCGGAAACTGGAGCAGGAG
AAGCTCTCCGGTGTGGTGAAGAGCGTCCACCGGCGGCTCCGCAAGAAGTACCGAGAAGTGGGAGATTTTG
ATAAGATCTGGCGAGAACACTGTGAGGATGAAGAAACTCTTTGTGAATATGCCGTTGCAATGAAAAATTT
GGCAGATAATCATTGGGCAAAAACTTGTGAGGGCGAAGGTCGTATTGAATGGTGTTGTAGTGTATGCAGA
GAATATTTCCAAAATGGTGGGAAGAGAAAAGCACTTGAGAAAGATGAAAAAAGAGCTGTACTTGCCACTA
AGACCACTCCAGCCTTAAATATGCATGAGTCTTCTCAACTTGAAGGTCATTTAACCAACCTCAGCTTTAC
AAACCCTGAATTTATAACTGAGTTGCTACAAGCCTCAGGAAAAATCAGATTACTTGATGTTGCCAGCTGC
TTTAACCCATTTCTGAAGTTTGAAGAATTTCTAACTGTTGGCATAGATATTGTACCTGCTGTAGAGAGTG
TCTATAAATGTGATTTCCTGAACTTACAGCTTCAGCAACCACTCCAGCTTGCACAGGATGCTATAGATGC
TTTTTTGAAGCAGCTGAAAAACCCTATTGATTCTCTTCCTGGAGAGCTTTTCCATGTGGTTGTTTTCTCT
CTCCTTCTTTCTTATTTTCCATCTCCTTACCAGCGATGGATTTGCTGCAAGAAAGCCCATGAACTGTTAG
TGTTAAATGGTTTATTACTAATCATCACACCTGATTCCTCCCATCAGAACCGTCATGCTATGATGATGAA
AAGCTGGAAGATTGCTATAGAGTCCCTGGGCTTTAAACGCTTCAAGTACTCAAAATTTTCACATATGCAT
CTGATGGCATTTAGGAAAATCTCTCTAAAAACCACAAGTGACTTGGTTAGTAGGAACTACCCAGGAATGT
TATATATTCCTCAAGATTTCAACAGTATAGAAGATGAGGAATATTCTAACCCTTCCTGCTATGTTCGATC
AGATATAGAAGATGAACAACTAGCATATGGTTTCACAGAACTCCCTGATGCGCCATATGACTCAGATTCT
GGAGAAAGTCAAGCCAGCTCTATTCCTTTCTATGAGCTAGAAGACCCCATATTACTTTTAAGTTAAGCGG
CCGCTAAGTAAGTAAGGATCCCCAGCTTGGCCGCCATGGCCCAACTTGTTTATTGCAGCTTATAATGGTT
ACAAATAAAGCAATAGCATCACAAATTTCACAAATAAAGCATTTTTTTCACTGCATTCTAGTTGTGGTTT
GTCCAAACTCATCAATGTATCTTATCATGTCTGGATCGGGAATTAATTCGGCGCAGCACCATGGCCTGAA
ATAACCTCTGAAAGAGGAACTTGGTTAGGTACCTTCTGAGGCGGAAAGAACCAGCTGTGGAATGTGTGTC
AGTTAGGGTGTGGAAAGTCCCCAGGCTCCCCAGCAGGCAGAAGTATGCAAAGCATGCATCTCAATTAGTC
AGCAACCAGGTGTGGAAAGTCCCCAGGCTCCCCAGCAGGCAGAAGTATGCAAAGCATGCATCTCAATTAG
TCAGCAACCATAGTCCCGCCCCTAACTCCGCCCATCCCGCCCCTAACTCCGCCCAGTTCCGCCCATTCTC
CGCCCCATGGCTGACTAATTTTTTTTATTTATGCAGAGGCCGAGGCCGCCTCGGCCTCTGAGCTATTCCA
GAAGTAGTGAGGAGGCTTTTTTGGAGGCCTAGGCTTTTGCAAAAAGCTGTTAACAGCTTGGCACTGGCCG
TCGTTTTACAACGTCGTGACTGGGAAAACCCTGGCGTTACCCAACTTAATCGCCTTGCAGCACATCCCCC
TTTCGCCAGCTGGCGTAATAGCGAAGAGGCCCGCACCGATCGCCCTTCCCAACAGTTGCGCAGCCTGAAT
GGCGAATGGCGCCTGATGCGGTATTTTCTCCTTACGCATCTGTGCGGTATTTCACACCGCATA
[142 nt withheld, positions 3074-3215]
C
[141 nt withheld, positions 3217-3357]
CCTTTGACGTTGGAGTCCACGTTCTTT
[37 nt withheld, positions 3385-3421]
ACCCTATCTCGGGCTATTCTTTTGATTTATAAGGGATTTTGCCGATTTCGGCCTATTGGTTAAAAAATGA
GCTGATTTAACAAAAATTTAACGCGAATTTTAACAAAATATTAACGTTTACAATTTTATGGTGCACTCTC
AGTACAATCTGCTCTGATGCCGCATAGTTAAGCCAGCCCCGACACCCGCCAACACCCGCTGACGCGCCCT
GACGGGCTTGTCTGCTCCCGGCATCCGCTTACAGACAAGCTGTGACCGTCTCCGGGAGCTGCATGTGTCA
GAGGTTTTCACCGTCATCACCGAAACGCGCGAGACGAAAGGGCCTCGTGATACGCCTATTTTTATAGGTT
AATGTCATGATAATAATGGTTTCTTAGACGTCAGGTGGCACTTTTCGGGGAAATGTGCGCGGAACCCCTA
TTTGTTTATTTTTCTAAATACATTCAAATATGTATCCGCTCATGAGACAATAACCCTGATAAATGCTTCA
ATAATATTGAAAAAGGAAGAGTATGAGTATTCAACATTTCCGTGTCGCCCTTATTCCCTTTTTTGCGGCA
TTTTGCCTTCCTGTTTTTGCTCACCCAGAAACGCTGGTGAAAGTAAAAGATGCTGAAGATCAGTTGGGTG
CACGAGTGGGTTACATCGAACTGGATCTCAACAGCGGTAAGATCCTTGAGAGTTTTCGCCCCGAAGAACG
TTTTCCAATGATGAGCACTTTTAAAGTTCTGCTATGTGGCGCGGTATTATCCCGTATTGACGCCGGGCAA
GAGCAACTCGGTCGCCGCATACACTATTCTCAGAATGACTTGGTTGAGTACTCACCAGTCACAGAAAAGC
ATCTTACGGATGGCATGACAGTAAGAGAATTATGCAGTGCTGCCATAACCATGAGTGATAACACTGCGGC
CAACTTACTTCTGACAACGATCGGAGGACCGAAGGAGCTAACCGCTTTTTTGCACAACATGGGGGATCAT
GTAACTCGCCTTGATCGTTGGGAACCGGAGCTGAATGAAGCCATACCAAACGACGAGCGTGACACCACGA
TGCCTGTAGCAATGGCAACAACGTTGCGCAAACTATTAACTGGCGAACTACTTACTCTAGCTTCCCGGCA
ACAATTAATAGACTGGATGGAGGCGGATAAAGTTGCAGGACCACTTCTGCGCTCGGCCCTTCCGGCTGGC
TGGTTTATTGCTGATAAATCTGGAGCCGGTGAGCGTGGGTCTCGCGGTATCATTGCAGCACTGGGGCCAG
ATGGTAAGCCCTCCCGTATCGTAGTTATCTACACGACGGGGAGTCAGGCAACTATGGATGAACGAAATAG
ACAGATCGCTGAGATAGGTGCCTCACTGATTAAGCATTGGTAACTGTCAGACCAAGTTTACTCATATATA
CTTTAGATTGATTTAAAACTTCATTTTTAATTTAAAAGGATCTAGGTGAAGATCCTTTTTGATAATCTCA
TGACCAAAATCCCTTAACGTGAGTTTTCGTTCCACTGAGCGTCAGACCCCGTAGAAAAGATCAAAGGATC
TTCTTGAGATCCTTTTTTTCTGCGCGTAATCTGCTGCTTGCAAACAAAAAAACCACCGCTACCAGCGGTG
GTTTGTTTGCCGGATCAAGAGCTACCAACTCTTTTTCCGAAGGTAACTGGCTTCAGCAGAGCGCAGATAC
CAAATACTGTTCTTCTAGTGTAGCCGTAGTTAGGCCACCACTTCAAGAACTCTGTAGCACCGCCTACATA
CCTCGCTCTGCTAATCCTGTTACCAGTGGCTGCTGCCAGTGGCGATAAGTCGTGTCTTACCGGGTTGGAC
TCAAGACGATAGTTACCGGATAAGGCGCAGCGGTCGGGCTGAACGGGGGGTTCGTGCACACAGCCCAGCT
TGGAGCGAACGACCTACACCGAACTGAGATACCTACAGCGTGAGCTATGAGAAAGCGCCACGCTTCCCGA
AGGGAGAAAGGCGGACAGGTATCCGGTAAGCGGCAGGGTCGGAACAGGAGAGCGCACGAGGGAGCTTCCA
GGGGGAAACGCCTGGTATCTTTATAGTCCTGTCGGGTTTCGCCACCTCTGACTTGAGCGTCGATTTTTGT
GATGCTCGTCAGGGGGGCGGAGCCTATGGAAAAACGCCAGCAACGCGGCCTTTTTACGGTTCCTGGCCTT
TTGCTGGCCTTTTGCTCACATGTTCTTTCCTGCGTTATCCCCTGATTCTGTGGATAACCGTATTACCGCC
TTTGAGTGAGCTGATACCGCTCGCCGCAGCCGAACGACCGAGCGCAGCGAGTCAGTGAGCGAGGAAGCGG
AAGAGCGCCCAATACGCAAACCGCCTCTCCCCGCGCGTTGGCCGATTCATTAATGCAGCTGGCACGACAG
GTTTCCCGACTGGAAAGCGGGCAGTGAGCGCAACGCAATTAATGTGAGTTAGCTCACTCATTAGGCACCC
CAGGCTTTACACTTTATGCTTCCGGCTCGTATGTTGTGTGGAATTGTGAGCGGATAACAATTTCACACAG
GAAACAGCTATGACATGATTACGAATTAATTCGAGCTCGCCC
